Addgene plasmid #40749: PP-ASL
Purpose: Bacterial expression for structure determination; may not be full ORF
Depositing lab: Cheryl Arrowsmith. Depositing organization: University of Toronto.
Backbone
  Vector backbone: pET15-MHL
  Backbone manufacturer: SGC
  Vector type: Bacterial Expression
Growth in bacteria
  Bacterial resistance: Ampicillin, 100 μg/mL
  Growth temperature: 37°C
  Growth strain: DH5alpha
  Copy number: Low Copy
Gene/Insert
  Gene/Insert name: Trypanosoma Brucei Adenylosuccinate Lyase (alt names: Tb427tmp.160.5560; PDB:4EFC)
  Species: Trypanosoma Brucei
  Insert size (bp): 1416
  Tag / fusion protein: 6xHis TEV (N terminal on insert)
  Cloning method: Ligation Independent Cloning
  Sequencing primers: 5′ T7; 3′ T7-term
Terms and licenses: Academic/Nonprofit Terms; Industry Terms: Not Available to Industry
Depositor comments: http://www.thesgc.org/structures/4EFC/ Tb427tmp.160.5560:MAC049-C01:C223709
How to cite: PP-ASL was a gift from Cheryl Arrowsmith (Addgene plasmid # 40749 ; http://n2t.net/addgene:40749 ; RRID:Addgene_40749)
