[The description below was written by a language model from this plasmid's Addgene catalogue record.]
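Description:
PP-ASL is a bacterial expression plasmid built on the pET15-MHL backbone from the Structural Genomics Consortium, made to produce recombinant protein for structure determination. It carries ampicillin resistance for selection in E. coli and is recorded as a low-copy plasmid maintained in a standard cloning strain. No feature table accompanies the record, so the origin of replication and the promoter are not explicitly stated. However, the listed sequencing primers (T7 forward and T7 terminator) indicate that the insert lies between a T7 promoter region and a T7 terminator, as is typical of pET-family vectors, where transcription depends on T7 RNA polymerase supplied by the expression host.

The insert is a 1416 bp coding sequence for adenylosuccinate lyase from Trypanosoma brucei, an enzyme of purine nucleotide metabolism, introduced by ligation-independent cloning. It is fused at its N terminus to a 6xHis tag followed by a TEV protease recognition site. This allows the protein to be captured by immobilised metal affinity chromatography and the tag to be cleaved off afterwards, a common arrangement when preparing samples for crystallography. The record cautions that the insert may not be the full open reading frame, since constructs of this type are often trimmed to improve expression or crystallisation, and it links the construct to a deposited structure of the protein. The plasmid is suited to overexpression and purification of the parasite enzyme for structural or biochemical studies.
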