>Addgene plasmid #40749 | PP-ASL | depositor partial sequence | sequence record 53525 | PP-ASL insert
ATGGAGAAGGGTTCACCATCCGACTTAAACGGTGTGGATTATTCCGTGGATAATCCCCTCTTCGCTCTCT
CGCCACTGGACGGTAGATACAAACGTCAAACGAAGGCGCTACGGGCCTTCTTTTCTGAGTATGGGTTCTT
TAGATACCGGGTGTTGGTGGAGGTTGAATACTTCACGGCGCTCTGTAAGGATGTGCCCACCATTGTTCCA
TTACGAAGTGTGACTGATGAGCAGCTGCAGAAGCTGCGCAAAATCACACTGGATTGCTTTTCTGTTAGTA
GTGCAGAGGAAATCAAGAGGTTGGAGCGCGTAACCAACCATGATATCAAAGCCGTGGAGTACTTTATCAA
GGAACGTATGGATACTTGTGGACTTAGTCACGTCACTGAGTTTGTGCACTTCGGTTTGACATCACAGGAC
ATAAACAATACGGCGATTCCAATGATGATTCGTGATGCTATTGTAACCTTGTACCTCCCTGCACTCGATG
GGATCATTGGCTCACTTACCTCAAAGCTTGTTGATTGGGATGTACCGATGCTCGCTCGGACGCATGGTCA
ACCCGCTTCGCCAACAAACCTCGCGAAGGAGTTTGTGGTTTGGATAGAGCGGCTACGCGAGCAACGGCGA
CAACTGTGTGAAGTACCCACGACTGGAAAATTTGGAGGTGCCACCGGAAACTTCAACGCTCACCTAGTGG
CATATCCATCTGTGAACTGGCGCGCCTTTGCTGATATGTTTCTGGCCAAATATCTCGGACTGAAACGACA
GCAAGCCACCACGCAAATTGAGAATTATGACCATTTGGCCGCGCTGTGCGATGCATGCGCCCGTTTGCAC
GTTATTCTCATTGATATGTGCCGTGATGTGTGGCAGTACATCTCTATGGGGTTCTTCAAGCAGAAGGTGA
AGGAAGGAGAAGTGGGGAGCAGCACGATGCCCCATAAAGTGAATCCCATCGACTTTGAAAATGCTGAAGG
AAACCTCGCGTTGAGCAACGCTCTGCTGAACTTCTTTGCATCAAAGCTTCCCATTTCGCGTCTGCAGCGT
GATCTTACGGACAGCACAGTTTTACGGAACCTCGGTGTTCCTATTGGTCATGCATGTGTCGCGTTTGCTT
CGATTTCTCAAGGACTGGAGAAGTTAATGATTTCACGGGAGACTATCAGTAGAGAGTTGTCATCCAACTG
GGCAGTTGTAGCCGAGGGCATTCAAACAGTTCTGCGTCGGGAGTGTTACCCAAAGCCGTACGAAACCCTT
AAAAAGTTGACGCAAGGCAACACTGACGTAACAGAGGAACAGGTACGCAATTTCATCAATGGCCTCACCG
ATATATCAGATGATGTACGGGCCGAATTGCTCGCAATAACTCCCTTCACCTACGTAGGGTACGTTCCTCG
CTTCAGTGCCAAATAA
