>Addgene plasmid #40749 | PP-ASL | addgene partial sequence | sequence record 55625 | T7 5'-TAATACGACTCACTATAGGG-3'
ATATTTTGTTTACTTTAAGAAGGAGATATACCATGCATCATCATCATCATCACAGCAGCGGCAGAGAAAA
CTTGTATTTCCAGGGCATGGAGAAGGGTTCACCATCCGACTTAAACGGTGTGGATTATTCCGTGGATAAT
CCCCTCTTCGCTCTCTCGCCACTGGACGGTAGATACAAACGTCAAACGAAGGCGCTACGGGCCTTCTTTT
CTGAGTATGGGTTCTTTAGATACCGGGTGTTGGTGGAGGTTGAATACTTCACGGCGCTCTGTAAGGATGT
GCCCACCATTGTTCCATTACGAAGTGTGACTGATGAGCAGCTGCAGAAGCTGCGCAAAATCACACTGGAT
TGCTTTTCTGTTAGTAGTGCAGAGGAAATCAAGAGGTTGGAGCGCGTAACCAACCATGATATCAAAGCCG
TGGAGTACTTTATCAAGGAACGTATGGATACTTGTGGACTTAGTCACGTCACTGAGTTTGTGCACTTCGG
TTTGACATCACAGGACATAAACAATACGGCGATTCCAATGATGATTCGTGATGCTATTGTAACCTTGTAC
CTCCCTGCACTCGATGGGATCATTGGCTCACTTACCTCAAAGCTTGTTGATTGGGATGTACCGATGCTCG
CTCGGACGCATGGTCAACCCGCTTCGCCAACAAACCTCGCGAAGGAGTTTGTGGTTTGGATAGAGCGGCT
ACGCGAGCAACGGCGACAACTGTGTGAAGTACCCACGACTGGAAAATTTGGAGGTGCCACCGGAAACTTC
AACGCTCACCTAGTGGCATATCCATCTGTGAACTGGCGCGCCTTTGCTGATATGTTTCTGGCCAAATATC
TCGGACTGAAACGACAGCAAGCCACCACGCAAATTGAGAATTATGACCATTTGGCCGCGCTGTGCGATGC
ATGCGCCCGTTTGCACGTTATTCTCATTGATATGTGCCGTGATGTGTGGCAGTACATCTCTATGGGGTTC
TTCAAGCA
